Addgene plasmid #176774: pEE017
Purpose: Encodes codon optimized putative thermophilic PET hydrolase enzyme for bacterial expression
Depositing lab: Gregg Beckham. Depositing organization: National Laboratory of the Rockies (NLR). Publication: Sourcing thermotolerant poly(ethylene terephthalate) hydrolase scaffolds from natural diversity. Erickson E, Gado JE, Avilan L, Bratti F, Brizendine RK, Cox PA, Gill R, Graham R, Kim DJ, Konig G, Michener WE, Poudel S, Ramirez KJ, Shakespeare TJ, Zahn M, Boyd ES, Payne CM, DuBois JL, Pickford AR, Beckham GT, McGeehan JE. Nat Commun. 2022 Dec 21;13(1):7850. doi: 10.1038/s41467-022-35237-x. PubMed 36543766.
Backbone
  Vector backbone: pET21b(+)
  Backbone manufacturer: EMD Biosciences
  Backbone size w/o insert (bp): 5366
  Vector type: Bacterial Expression
Growth in bacteria
  Bacterial resistance: Ampicillin, 100 μg/mL
  Growth temperature: 37°C
  Growth strain: DH5alpha
  Copy number: High Copy
Gene/Insert
  Gene/Insert name: 209 (alt name: Environmental sample YNPsite20_CeleraDRAFT_325860)
  Species: Environmental sample
  Insert size (bp): 1032
  Promoter: T7
  Tag / fusion protein: 6xHis (C terminal on backbone)
  Cloning method: Restriction Enzyme; 5′ cloning site NdeI (unknown if destroyed); 3′ cloning site XhoI (unknown if destroyed)
  Sequencing primers: 5′ T7 For; 3′ T7 Rev
Terms and licenses: Academic/Nonprofit Terms; Industry Terms: Not Available to Industry
Depositor comments: Accession Number YNPsite20_CeleraDRAFT_325860
How to cite: pEE017 was a gift from Gregg Beckham (Addgene plasmid # 176774 ; http://n2t.net/addgene:176774 ; RRID:Addgene_176774)
