[The description below was written by a language model from this plasmid's Addgene catalogue record and pLannotate feature annotations shown in this document.]
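Description:
pEE017 is a bacterial expression plasmid built on the pET21b(+) backbone, carrying a codon-optimized gene for a putative thermophilic poly(ethylene terephthalate) (PET) hydrolase. The roughly 1 kb insert, designated "209", derives from an environmental (metagenomic) sample rather than a named organism, and was cloned between the NdeI and XhoI sites. The sequenced plasmid is about 6.4 kb. It is propagated in E. coli under ampicillin selection (β-lactamase with its own promoter) and replicates from a ColE1/pBR322-type origin. The backbone also retains the bom and rop regions, although the catalogue entry lists it as high copy. An f1 origin is present as well, allowing single-stranded DNA production.

Expression follows the standard pET arrangement. A T7 promoter followed immediately by a lac operator drives the open reading frame, with the phage T7 gene 10 ribosome binding site upstream and a T7 terminator downstream. The plasmid-borne lacI gene supplies repressor, so transcription stays off until induction with IPTG in a host that provides T7 RNA polymerase. The enzyme is fused in frame to a C-terminal 6xHis tag contributed by the backbone, which permits nickel-affinity purification; the annotation software labels this tag as a fragment of a longer His tag.

Several automated hits are best read as weak similarity matches or backbone remnants rather than functional parts: a short "dlat-1" fragment inside the insert, a "SET1" fragment near the terminator, and the tetracycline resistance fragments. The insert itself is not annotated as a named feature. The construct belongs to a set used to produce and screen naturally occurring candidate PET hydrolases for thermotolerant scaffolds.
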