Features (pLannotate 1.2.2; 19 found; start..end, strand, type, name):
    588..665     -  promoter       lacI promoter: lacI
    673..952     -  CDS            TcR (fragment): tetracycline efflux protein; tet; confers resistance to tetracycline
    974..992     +  promoter       T7 promoter: promoter for bacteriophage T7 RNA polymerase
    993..1017    +  protein_bind   lac operator: The lac repressor binds to the lac operator to inhibit transcription in E. coli. This inhibition can be relieved by adding lactose or isopropyl-β-D-thiogalactopyranoside (IPTG). lac repressor encoded by lacI
   1032..1054    +  RBS            RBS: efficient ribosome binding site from bacteriophage T7 gene 10 (Olins and Rangwala, 1989)
   1119..1274    +  CDS            dlat-1 (fragment): ODP2_CAEEL - Experimental evidence at protein level: Swiss-Prot protein existence level 1. The pyruvate dehydrogenase complex catalyzes the overall conversion of pyruvate to acetyl-CoA and CO(2). It contains multiple copies of three enzymatic components: pyruvate dehydrogenase (E1), dihydrolipoamide acetyltransferase (E2) and lipoamide dehydrogenase (E3). From Caenorhabditis elegans.
   2103..2120    +  CDS            9xHis (fragment): 9xHis affinity tag
   2130..2179    +  CDS            SET1 (fragment): solubility-enhancement tag derived from T7 phage gene 10B
   2187..2234    +  terminator     T7 terminator: transcription terminator for bacteriophage T7 RNA polymerase
   2271..2699    +  rep_origin     f1 ori (sequence partly withheld): f1 bacteriophage origin of replication; arrow indicates direction of (+) strand synthesis
   2752..2856    +  promoter       AmpR promoter: bla
   2857..3717    +  CDS            AmpR: β-lactamase; bla; confers resistance to ampicillin, carbenicillin, and related antibiotics
   3888..4476    +  rep_origin     ori: high-copy-number ColE1/pMB1/pBR322/pUC origin of replication
   4662..4801    -  misc_feature   bom: basis of mobility region from pBR322
   4903..5094    -  CDS            rop: Rop protein, which maintains plasmids at low copy number; rop
   5111..5491    +  CDS            YPB1_ECOLX: Protein predicted: Swiss-Prot protein existence level 4. From Escherichia coli.
   5563..5854    -  CDS            TcR (fragment): tetracycline efflux protein; tet; confers resistance to tetracycline
   5869..5890    -  protein_bind   CAP binding site: CAP binding activates transcription in the presence of cAMP. E. coli catabolite activator protein
   5903..587     -  CDS            lacI (across the origin): lac repressor; lacI; The lac repressor binds to the lac operator to inhibit transcription in E. coli. This inhibition can be relieved by adding lactose or isopropyl-β-D-thiogalactopyranoside (IPTG).
>Addgene plasmid #176774 | pEE017 | addgene full sequence | sequence record 349242 | Addgene NGS Result
AGACGCGCCGAGACAGAACTTAATGGGCCCGCTAACAGCGCGATTTGCTGGTGACCCAATGCGACCAGAT
GCTCCACGCCCAGTCGCGTACCGTCTTCATGGGAGAAAATAATACTGTTGATGGGTGTCTGGTCAGAGAC
ATCAAGAAATAACGCCGGAACATTAGTGCAGGCAGCTTCCACAGCAATGGCATCCTGGTCATCCAGCGGA
TAGTTAATGATCAGCCCACTGACGCGTTGCGCGAGAAGATTGTGCACCGCCGCTTTACAGGCTTCGACGC
CGCTTCGTTCTACCATCGACACCACCACGCTGGCACCCAGTTGATCGGCGCGAGATTTAATCGCCGCGAC
AATTTGCGACGGCGCGTGCAGGGCCAGACTGGAGGTGGCAACGCCAATCAGCAACGACTGTTTGCCCGCC
AGTTGTTGTGCCACGCGGTTGGGAATGTAATTCAGCTCCGCCATCGCCGCTTCCACTTTTTCCCGCGTTT
TCGCAGAAACGTGGCTGGCCTGGTTCACCACGCGGGAAACGGTCTGATAAGAGACACCGGCATACTCTGC
GACATCGTATAACGTTACTGGTTTCACATTCACCACCCTGAATTGACTCTCTTCCGGGCGCTATCATGCC
ATACCGCGAAAGGTTTTGCGCCATTCGATGGTGTCCGGGATCTCGACGCTCTCCCTTATGCGACTCCTGC
ATTAGGAAGCAGCCCAGTAGTAGGTTGAGGCCGTTGAGCACCGCCGCCGCAAGGAATGGTGCATGCAAGG
AGATGGCGCCCAACAGTCCCCCGGCCACGGGGCCTGCCACCATACCCACGCCGAAACAAGCGCTCATGAG
CCCGAAGTGGCGAGCCCGATCTTCCCCATCGGTGATGTCGGCGATATAGGCGCCAGCAACCGCACCTGTG
GCGCCGGTGATGCCGGCCACGATGCGTCCGGCGTAGAGGATCGAGATCTCGATCCCGCGAAATTAATACG
ACTCACTATAGGGGAATTGTGAGCGGATAACAATTCCCCTCTAGAAATAATTTTGTTTAACTTTAAGAAG
GAGATATACATATGGTTGACATCACCGGCAACGGCATGGCGGCCACGGCCCCCACCGACGAACGCATTGT
TGATAAACCGCTGCCTCAGCCGCAAATTCGCTCTGGTAATGTGCGTGCAATGCCGGCTGCACGTAAACTG
GCACAGGAACATGGCATCGACCTGTCTACCCTGACTGGCTCTGGCCCGGGTGGCGTGATCGTAAAAGAAG
ATGTTGAACGTGCGATCACCGCTCGTGCCGTTCCGGTTTCTCCGCTGCAGCGTGTGAACTTCTATTCTGC
AGGCTACCGTCTCGATGGTCTGCTGTATACTCCGCGTCACCTGCCAGCGGGCGAACGTCGCCCGGGTGTC
GTCCTGCTGGTGGGTTACACGTACCTTAAAACCATGGTGATGCCAGATATCGCCAAAGTATTAAATGCGG
CGGGCTATGTTGCACTGGTTTTTGACTACCGTGGCTTTGGTGAATCTGAAGGGCCGCGTGGCCGCCTGAT
CCCGCTGGAACAAGTGGCAGACGCGCGTGCGGCGTTGACTTTCCTTGCGGAACAGTCCATGGTAGATCCG
GACCGTCTGGCTGTGATCGGCATCAGCCTGGGTGGTGCGCACGCGATCACTACCGCCGCTCTGGATCAGC
GCGTGCGCGCAGTCGTCGCACTTGAACCGCCTGGTCACGGCGCTCGCTGGCTGCGCTCGCTGCGTCGTCA
CTGGGAATGGCGCCAGTTCCTCTCTCGTTTAGCAGAGGATCGTCGTCAGCGCGTTCTGTCTGGCGGCTCT
ACCATGGTTGATCCTCTGGAAATTGTCCTGCCGGATCCAGAGTCCCAGGCCTTCCTGGATCAGGTTGCCG
CAGAATTCCCGCAGATGAAAGTGACCCTGCCGCTGGAGTCCGCGGAAGCGCTGATCGAATATGTTAGCGA
AGACCTGGCTGGACGTATTGCTCCGCGCCCGCTGCTGATCATCCACGGGGACGCAGATCAGCTCGTTCCG
GTTGCTGAGGCCCAAGCTATTGCCGAACGTGCAGGCAGCAGTGCGCAGCTGGAAATCATCCCAGGTCTCG
AGCACCACCACCACCACCACTGAGATCCGGCTGCTAACAAAGCCCGAAAGGAAGCTGAGTTGGCTGCTGC
CACCGCTGAGCAATAACTAGCATAACCCCTTGGGGCCTCTAAACGGGTCTTGAGGGGTTTTTTGCTGAAA
GGAGGAACTATATCCGGATTGGCGAATGGG
[124 nt withheld, positions 2271-2394]
C
[91 nt withheld, positions 2396-2486]
A
[49 nt withheld, positions 2488-2536]
CCTTTGACGTTGGAGTCCACGTTCTTT
[37 nt withheld, positions 2564-2600]
ACCCTATCTCGGTCTATTCTTTTGATTTATAAGGGATTTTGCCGATTTCGGCCTATTGGTTAAAAAATGA
GCTGATTTAACAAAAATTTAACGCGAATTTTAACAAAATATTAACGCTTACAATTTAGGTGGCACTTTTC
GGGGAAATGTGCGCGGAACCCCTATTTGTTTATTTTTCTAAATACATTCAAATATGTATCCGCTCATGAG
ACAATAACCCTGATAAATGCTTCAATAATATTGAAAAAGGAAGAGTATGAGTATTCAACATTTCCGTGTC
GCCCTTATTCCCTTTTTTGCGGCATTTTGCCTTCCTGTTTTTGCTCACCCAGAAACGCTGGTGAAAGTAA
AAGATGCTGAAGATCAGTTGGGTGCACGAGTGGGTTACATCGAACTGGATCTCAACAGCGGTAAGATCCT
TGAGAGTTTTCGCCCCGAAGAACGTTTTCCAATGATGAGCACTTTTAAAGTTCTGCTATGTGGCGCGGTA
TTATCCCGTATTGACGCCGGGCAAGAGCAACTCGGTCGCCGCATACACTATTCTCAGAATGACTTGGTTG
AGTACTCACCAGTCACAGAAAAGCATCTTACGGATGGCATGACAGTAAGAGAATTATGCAGTGCTGCCAT
AACCATGAGTGATAACACTGCGGCCAACTTACTTCTGACAACGATCGGAGGACCGAAGGAGCTAACCGCT
TTTTTGCACAACATGGGGGATCATGTAACTCGCCTTGATCGTTGGGAACCGGAGCTGAATGAAGCCATAC
CAAACGACGAGCGTGACACCACGATGCCTGCAGCAATGGCAACAACGTTGCGCAAACTATTAACTGGCGA
ACTACTTACTCTAGCTTCCCGGCAACAATTAATAGACTGGATGGAGGCGGATAAAGTTGCAGGACCACTT
CTGCGCTCGGCCCTTCCGGCTGGCTGGTTTATTGCTGATAAATCTGGAGCCGGTGAGCGTGGGTCTCGCG
GTATCATTGCAGCACTGGGGCCAGATGGTAAGCCCTCCCGTATCGTAGTTATCTACACGACGGGGAGTCA
GGCAACTATGGATGAACGAAATAGACAGATCGCTGAGATAGGTGCCTCACTGATTAAGCATTGGTAACTG
TCAGACCAAGTTTACTCATATATACTTTAGATTGATTTAAAACTTCATTTTTAATTTAAAAGGATCTAGG
TGAAGATCCTTTTTGATAATCTCATGACCAAAATCCCTTAACGTGAGTTTTCGTTCCACTGAGCGTCAGA
CCCCGTAGAAAAGATCAAAGGATCTTCTTGAGATCCTTTTTTTCTGCGCGTAATCTGCTGCTTGCAAACA
AAAAAACCACCGCTACCAGCGGTGGTTTGTTTGCCGGATCAAGAGCTACCAACTCTTTTTCCGAAGGTAA
CTGGCTTCAGCAGAGCGCAGATACCAAATACTGTCCTTCTAGTGTAGCCGTAGTTAGGCCACCACTTCAA
GAACTCTGTAGCACCGCCTACATACCTCGCTCTGCTAATCCTGTTACCAGTGGCTGCTGCCAGTGGCGAT
AAGTCGTGTCTTACCGGGTTGGACTCAAGACGATAGTTACCGGATAAGGCGCAGCGGTCGGGCTGAACGG
GGGGTTCGTGCACACAGCCCAGCTTGGAGCGAACGACCTACACCGAACTGAGATACCTACAGCGTGAGCT
ATGAGAAAGCGCCACGCTTCCCGAAGGGAGAAAGGCGGACAGGTATCCGGTAAGCGGCAGGGTCGGAACA
GGAGAGCGCACGAGGGAGCTTCCAGGGGGAAACGCCTGGTATCTTTATAGTCCTGTCGGGTTTCGCCACC
TCTGACTTGAGCGTCGATTTTTGTGATGCTCGTCAGGGGGGCGGAGCCTATGGAAAAACGCCAGCAACGC
GGCCTTTTTACGGTTCCTGGCCTTTTGCTGGCCTTTTGCTCACATGTTCTTTCCTGCGTTATCCCCTGAT
TCTGTGGATAACCGTATTACCGCCTTTGAGTGAGCTGATACCGCTCGCCGCAGCCGAACGACCGAGCGCA
GCGAGTCAGTGAGCGAGGAAGCGGAAGAGCGCCTGATGCGGTATTTTCTCCTTACGCATCTGTGCGGTAT
TTCACACCGCAATGGTGCACTCTCAGTACAATCTGCTCTGATGCCGCATAGTTAAGCCAGTATACACTCC
GCTATCGCTACGTGACTGGGTCATGGCTGCGCCCCGACACCCGCCAACACCCGCTGACGCGCCCTGACGG
GCTTGTCTGCTCCCGGCATCCGCTTACAGACAAGCTGTGACCGTCTCCGGGAGCTGCATGTGTCAGAGGT
TTTCACCGTCATCACCGAAACGCGCGAGGCAGCTGCGGTAAAGCTCATCAGCGTGGTCGTGAAGCGATTC
ACAGATGTCTGCCTGTTCATCCGCGTCCAGCTCGTTGAGTTTCTCCAGAAGCGTTAATGTCTGGCTTCTG
ATAAAGCGGGCCATGTTAAGGGCGGTTTTTTCCTGTTTGGTCACTGATGCCTCCGTGTAAGGGGGATTTC
TGTTCATGGGGGTAATGATACCGATGAAACGAGAGAGGATGCTCACGATACGGGTTACTGATGATGAACA
TGCCCGGTTACTGGAACGTTGTGAGGGTAAACAACTGGCGGTATGGATGCGGCGGGACCAGAGAAAAATC
ACTCAGGGTCAATGCCAGCGCTTCGTTAATACAGATGTAGGTGTTCCACAGGGTAGCCAGCAGCATCCTG
CGATGCAGATCCGGAACATAATGGTGCAGGGCGCTGACTTCCGCGTTTCCAGACTTTACGAAACACGGAA
ACCGAAGACCATTCATGTTGTTGCTCAGGTCGCAGACGTTTTGCAGCAGCAGTCGCTTCACGTTCGCTCG
CGTATCGGTGATTCATTCTGCTAACCAGTAAGGCAACCCCGCCAGCCTAGCCGGGTCCTCAACGACAGGA
GCACGATCATGCGCACCCGTGGGGCCGCCATGCCGGCGATAATGGCCTGCTTCTCGCCGAAACGTTTGGT
GGCGGGACCAGTGACGAAGGCTTGAGCGAGGGCGTGCAAGATTCCGAATACCGCAAGCGACAGGCCGATC
ATCGTCGCGCTCCAGCGAAAGCGGTCCTCGCCGAAAATGACCCAGAGCGCTGCCGGCACCTGTCCTACGA
GTTGCATGATAAAGAAGACAGTCATAAGTGCGGCGACGATAGTCATGCCCCGCGCCCACCGGAAGGAGCT
GACTGGGTTGAAGGCTCTCAAGGGCATCGGTCGAGATCCCGGTGCCTAATGAGTGAGCTAACTTACATTA
ATTGCGTTGCGCTCACTGCCCGCTTTCCAGTCGGGAAACCTGTCGTGCCAGCTGCATTAATGAATCGGCC
AACGCGCGGGGAGAGGCGGTTTGCGTATTGGGCGCCAGGGTGGTTTTTCTTTTCACCAGTGAGACGGGCA
ACAGCTGATTGCCCTTCACCGCCTGGCCCTGAGAGAGTTGCAGCAAGCGGTCCACGCTGGTTTGCCCCAG
CAGGCGAAAATCCTGTTTGATGGTGGTTAACGGCGGGATATAACATGAGCTGTCTTCGGTATCGTCGTAT
CCCACTACCGAGATATCCGCACCAACGCGCAGCCCGGACTCGGTAATGGCGCGCATTGCGCCCAGCGCCA
TCTGATCGTTGGCAACCAGCATCGCAGTGGGAACGATGCCCTCATTCAGCATTTGCATGGTTTGTTGAAA
ACCGGACATGGCACTCCAGTCGCCTTCCCGTTCCGCTATCGGCTGAATTTGATTGCGAGTGAGATATTTA
TGCCAGCCAGCCAGACGC
