>Addgene plasmid #176774 | pEE017 | depositor partial sequence | sequence record 342603 | Insert (including NdeI and XhoI sites)
CATATGGTTGACATCACCGGCAACGGCATGGCGGCCACGGCCCCCACCGACGAACGCATTGTTGATAAAC
CGCTGCCTCAGCCGCAAATTCGCTCTGGTAATGTGCGTGCAATGCCGGCTGCACGTAAACTGGCACAGGA
ACATGGCATCGACCTGTCTACCCTGACTGGCTCTGGCCCGGGTGGCGTGATCGTAAAAGAAGATGTTGAA
CGTGCGATCACCGCTCGTGCCGTTCCGGTTTCTCCGCTGCAGCGTGTGAACTTCTATTCTGCAGGCTACC
GTCTCGATGGTCTGCTGTATACTCCGCGTCACCTGCCAGCGGGCGAACGTCGCCCGGGTGTCGTCCTGCT
GGTGGGTTACACGTACCTTAAAACCATGGTGATGCCAGATATCGCCAAAGTATTAAATGCGGCGGGCTAT
GTTGCACTGGTTTTTGACTACCGTGGCTTTGGTGAATCTGAAGGGCCGCGTGGCCGCCTGATCCCGCTGG
AACAAGTGGCAGACGCGCGTGCGGCGTTGACTTTCCTTGCGGAACAGTCCATGGTAGATCCGGACCGTCT
GGCTGTGATCGGCATCAGCCTGGGTGGTGCGCACGCGATCACTACCGCCGCTCTGGATCAGCGCGTGCGC
GCAGTCGTCGCACTTGAACCGCCTGGTCACGGCGCTCGCTGGCTGCGCTCGCTGCGTCGTCACTGGGAAT
GGCGCCAGTTCCTCTCTCGTTTAGCAGAGGATCGTCGTCAGCGCGTTCTGTCTGGCGGCTCTACCATGGT
TGATCCTCTGGAAATTGTCCTGCCGGATCCAGAGTCCCAGGCCTTCCTGGATCAGGTTGCCGCAGAATTC
CCGCAGATGAAAGTGACCCTGCCGCTGGAGTCCGCGGAAGCGCTGATCGAATATGTTAGCGAAGACCTGG
CTGGACGTATTGCTCCGCGCCCGCTGCTGATCATCCACGGGGACGCAGATCAGCTCGTTCCGGTTGCTGA
GGCCCAAGCTATTGCCGAACGTGCAGGCAGCAGTGCGCAGCTGGAAATCATCCCAGGTCTCGAG
